>Addgene plasmid #57174 | PA-mCherry1-ER-5 | depositor partial sequence | sequence record 88320 | insert sequence
CGCCCCATTGACGCAAATGGGCGGTAGGCGTGTACGGTGGGAGGTCTATATAAGCAGAGCTGGTTTAGTG
AACCGTCAGATCCGCTAGCGCCACCATGCTGCTATCCGTGCCGTTGCTGCTCGGCCTCCTCGGCCTGGCC
GTCGCCGCACCGGTCGCCACCATGGTGAGCAAGGGCGAGGAGGATAACATGGCCATCATTAAGGAGTTCA
TGCGCTTCAAGGTGCACATGGAGGGGTCCGTGAACGGCCACGTGTTCGAGATCGAGGGCGAGGGCGAGGG
CCGCCCCTACGAGGGCACCCAGACCGCCAAGCTGAAGGTGACCAAGGGCGGCCCCCTGCCCTTCACCTGG
GACATCCTGAGCCCTCAGTTCATGTACGGCTCCAATGCCTACGTGAAGCACCCCGCCGACATCCCCGACT
ACTTTAAGCTGTCCTTCCCCGAGGGCTTCAAGTGGGAGCGCGTGATGAAATTCGAGGACGGCGGCGTGGT
GACCGTGACCCAGGACTCCTCCCTGCAGGACGGCGAGTTCATCTACAAGGTGAAGCTGCGCGGCACCAAC
TTCCCCTCCGACGGCCCCGTGATGCAGAAGAAGACCATGGGCTGGGAGGCCCTCTCCGAGCGGATGTACC
CCGAGGACGGCGCCCTGAAGGGCGAGGTCAAGCCCAGAGTGAAGCTGAAGGACGGCGGCCACTACGACGC
TGAGGTCAAGACCACCTACAAGGCCAAGAAGCCCGTGCAGCTGCCCGGCGCCTACAACGTCAACCGCAAG
CTGGACATCACCAGCCACAACGAGGACTACACCATCGTGGAGCAGTACGAGAGAGCCGAGGGCCGCCACT
CCACCGGCGGCATGGACGAGCTGTACAAGTCCGGAAAGGACGAGCTGTAAGAATTCTGCAGTCGACGGTA
CCGCGGGCCCGGGATCCACCGGATCTAGATAACTGATCATAATCAGCCATACCACATTTGTAGAGGTTTT
ACTTGCTTTAAAAA
