>Addgene plasmid #57174 | PA-mCherry1-ER-5 | addgene partial sequence | sequence record 106332 | CMV-F 5'-CGCAAATGGGCGGTAGGCGTG-3'
AGCAGAGCTGGTTTAGTGAACCGTCAGATCCGCTAGCGCCACCATGCTGCTATCCGTGCCGTTGCTGCTC
GGCCTCCTCGGCCTGGCCGTCGCCGCACCGGTCGCCACCATGGTGAGCAAGGGCGAGGAGGATAACATGG
CCATCATTAAGGAGTTCATGCGCTTCAAGGTGCACATGGAGGGGTCCGTGAACGGCCACGTGTTCGAGAT
CGAGGGCGAGGGCGAGGGCCGCCCCTACGAGGGCACCCAGACCGCCAAGCTGAAGGTGACCAAGGGCGGC
CCCCTGCCCTTCACCTGGGACATCCTGAGCCCTCAGTTCATGTACGGCTCCAATGCCTACGTGAAGCACC
CCGCCGACATCCCCGACTACTTTAAGCTGTCCTTCCCCGAGGGCTTCAAGTGGGAGCGCGTGATGAAATT
CGAGGACGGCGGCGTGGTGACCGTGACCCAGGACTCCTCCCTGCAGGACGGCGAGTTCATCTACAAGGTG
AAGCTGCGCGGCACCAACTTCCCCTCCGACGGCCCCGTGATGCAGAAGAAGACCATGGGCTGGGAGGCCC
TCTCCGAGCGGATGTACCCCGAGGACGGCGCCCTGAAGGGCGAGGTCAAGCCCAGAGTGAAGCTGAAGGA
CGGCGGCCACTACGACGCTGAGGTCAAGACCACCTACAAGGCCAAGAAGCCCGTGCAGCTGCCCGGCGCC
TACAACGTCAACCGCAAGCTGGACATCACCAGCCACAACGAGGACTACACCATCGTGGAGCAGTACGAGA
GAGCCGAGGGCCGCCACTCCACCGGCGGCATGGACGAG
