[The description below was written by a language model from this plasmid's Addgene catalogue record.]
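Description:
PA-mCherry1-ER-5 is a mammalian expression plasmid built on a PA-mCherry1 backbone (about 4.75 kb without the insert). It is designed to target the photoactivatable red fluorescent protein PA-mCherry1 to the endoplasmic reticulum. The plasmid is maintained at high copy number in E. coli under kanamycin selection. It also carries a neomycin resistance marker, so transfected mammalian cells can be selected with G418. The record does not name the origins of replication, and no feature table is provided, so the exact arrangement of elements cannot be confirmed. The listed 3′ sequencing primer suggests an SV40 polyadenylation signal downstream of the coding region.

Expression is driven by the CMV promoter, a strong constitutive promoter in most mammalian cell lines. The insert is listed as "ER" and derives from human calreticulin (CALR). The record describes it as the ER signal peptide rather than the full-length protein. Fused to PA-mCherry1, this sequence directs the nascent protein into the ER lumen. The record does not say which end of the signal peptide carries the fluorescent protein, or whether a C-terminal ER retention motif is present.

PA-mCherry1 is essentially dark until it is activated with violet light, after which it fluoresces. This makes the construct suited to labelling the ER for photoactivation tracking and for single-molecule localization microscopy. The associated publication concerns whole-cell PALM with genetically expressed probes. The record lists excitation values of 400/504 and emission values of 515/517. These are not typical of a red mCherry-derived protein and may have been carried over from another probe, so they should be treated with caution.
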