Addgene plasmid #57174: PA-mCherry1-ER-5
Purpose: Localization: Endoplasmic Reticulum, Excitation: 400 / 504, Emission: 515 / 517
Depositing lab: Michael Davidson. Depositing organization: Florida State University, Tallahassee. Publication: Confined activation and subdiffractive localization enables whole-cell PALM with genetically expressed probes. York AG, Ghitani A, Vaziri A, Davidson MW, Shroff H. Nat Methods. 2011 Apr;8(4):327-33. doi: 10.1038/nmeth.1571. Epub 2011 Feb 13. PubMed 21317909.
Backbone
  Vector backbone: PA-mCherry1
  Backbone size w/o insert (bp): 4750
  Vector type: Mammalian Expression
  Selectable markers: Neomycin (select with G418)
Growth in bacteria
  Bacterial resistance: Kanamycin, 50 μg/mL
  Growth temperature: 37°C
  Growth strain: DH5alpha
  Copy number: High Copy
Gene/Insert
  Gene/Insert name: ER (alt name: NM_004343.3)
  Species: H. sapiens (human)
  Mutation: ER Signal Peptide
  Entrez Gene: CALR (a.k.a. CALR1, CRT, HEL-S-99n, RO, SSA, cC1qR)
  Promoter: CMV
  Tag / fusion protein: PA-mCherry1
  Cloning method: Unknown
  Sequencing primers: 5′ CMV-F; 3′ SV40pA-R
Terms and licenses: Academic/Nonprofit Terms; Industry Terms: Not Available to Industry
Depositor comments: . Excitation = 400 / 504; Emission = 515 / 517
How to cite: PA-mCherry1-ER-5 was a gift from Michael Davidson (Addgene plasmid # 57174 ; http://n2t.net/addgene:57174 ; RRID:Addgene_57174)
